Addgene plasmid #86895: pET15b-E71A-PvuRts1I
Purpose: express E71A variant PvuRts1I in ER2566 strain
Depositing lab: Matthias Bochtler. Depositing organization: International Institute of Molecular and Cell Biology (IIMCB). Publication: Crystal structure of the 5hmC specific endonuclease PvuRts1I. Kazrani AA, Kowalska M, Czapinska H, Bochtler M. Nucleic Acids Res. 2014 May;42(9):5929-36. doi: 10.1093/nar/gku186. Epub 2014 Mar 14. PubMed 24634440.
Backbone
  Vector backbone: pET15b
  Vector type: Bacterial Expression
Growth in bacteria
  Bacterial resistance: Ampicillin, 100 μg/mL
  Growth temperature: 37°C
  Growth strain: DH5alpha
  Copy number: High Copy
Gene/Insert
  Gene/Insert name: PvuRts1I
  Mutation: E71A
  Entrez Gene: pvuRts1I (a.k.a. ST585_p002, Rts1_063)
  Promoter: T7
  Tag / fusion protein: His (N terminal on insert)
  Cloning method: Restriction Enzyme; 5′ cloning site EcoRI (unknown if destroyed); 3′ cloning site XhoI (unknown if destroyed)
  Sequencing primers: 5′ T7 forward; 3′ T7 reverse
Terms and licenses: Academic/Nonprofit Terms; Industry Terms: Not Available to Industry
How to cite: pET15b-E71A-PvuRts1I was a gift from Matthias Bochtler (Addgene plasmid # 86895 ; http://n2t.net/addgene:86895 ; RRID:Addgene_86895)
