[The description below was written by a language model from this plasmid's Addgene catalogue record and pLannotate feature annotations shown in this document.]
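Description:
pET15b-E71A-PvuRts1I is a bacterial expression plasmid of about 6.6 kb, built on the pET15b backbone and intended for producing the E71A point variant of PvuRts1I in E. coli. PvuRts1I is a restriction endonuclease specific for 5-hydroxymethylcytosine-containing DNA, according to the associated publication title. The plasmid is maintained through a ColE1/pMB1-type origin accompanied by the pBR322 bom region and the rop gene. The catalogue lists it as high copy, although rop normally moderates copy number. Selection is by ampicillin, through the β-lactamase gene and its own promoter. Several tetracycline-resistance fragments and a tet promoter appear in the annotation, but these are non-functional remnants of the pBR322 ancestry of pET vectors.

The expression cassette follows the standard pET layout: a T7 promoter immediately followed by a lac operator, the T7 gene 10 ribosome binding site, an N-terminal His tag, the insert, and a T7 terminator. The short feature labelled as a capTEV fragment at the start of the reading frame most likely corresponds to the 6xHis stretch, and the "SET1" fragment just upstream of the terminator is probably a match to vector-derived sequence rather than a real solubility tag. The PvuRts1I coding sequence is not annotated in the feature table, but it would occupy the unannotated interval between these elements. It was cloned between EcoRI and XhoI sites. A plasmid-borne lacI gene supplies repressor, so transcription stays low until induction with IPTG in a host that provides T7 RNA polymerase. The stated expression strain is ER2566. The record does not state the functional effect of the E71A substitution. The construct serves to make His-tagged mutant protein, presumably for purification and for biochemical or structural comparison with the wild-type enzyme.
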