Features (pLannotate 1.2.2; 19 found; start..end, strand, type, name):
   1017..1094    -  promoter       lacI promoter: lacI
   1102..1381    -  CDS            TcR (fragment): tetracycline efflux protein; tet; confers resistance to tetracycline
   1403..1421    +  promoter       T7 promoter: promoter for bacteriophage T7 RNA polymerase
   1422..1446    +  protein_bind   lac operator: The lac repressor binds to the lac operator to inhibit transcription in E. coli. This inhibition can be relieved by adding lactose or isopropyl-β-D-thiogalactopyranoside (IPTG). lac repressor encoded by lacI
   1461..1483    +  RBS            RBS: efficient ribosome binding site from bacteriophage T7 gene 10 (Olins and Rangwala, 1989)
   1495..1512    +  CDS            capTEV™ (fragment): composite tag for in vivo biotinylation, TEV protease cleavage, and 6xHis tagging
   2414..2463    +  CDS            SET1 (fragment): solubility-enhancement tag derived from T7 phage gene 10B
   2471..2518    +  terminator     T7 terminator: transcription terminator for bacteriophage T7 RNA polymerase
   2541..2645    -  CDS            TcR (fragment): tetracycline efflux protein; tet; confers resistance to tetracycline
   2693..2721    -  promoter       tet promoter: E. coli promoter for tetracycline efflux protein gene
   2838..2942    +  promoter       AmpR promoter: bla
   2943..3803    +  CDS            AmpR: β-lactamase; bla; confers resistance to ampicillin, carbenicillin, and related antibiotics
   3974..4562    +  rep_origin     ori: high-copy-number ColE1/pMB1/pBR322/pUC origin of replication
   4748..4887    -  misc_feature   bom: basis of mobility region from pBR322
   4989..5180    -  CDS            rop: Rop protein, which maintains plasmids at low copy number; rop
   5197..5577    +  CDS            YPB1_ECOLX: Protein predicted: Swiss-Prot protein existence level 4. From Escherichia coli.
   5819..6443    -  CDS            TcR (fragment): tetracycline efflux protein; tet; confers resistance to tetracycline
   6458..6479    -  protein_bind   CAP binding site: CAP binding activates transcription in the presence of cAMP. E. coli catabolite activator protein
   6492..1016    -  CDS            lacI (across the origin): lac repressor; lacI; The lac repressor binds to the lac operator to inhibit transcription in E. coli. This inhibition can be relieved by adding lactose or isopropyl-β-D-thiogalactopyranoside (IPTG).
>Addgene plasmid #86895 | pET15b-E71A-PvuRts1I | addgene full sequence | sequence record 172522 | Addgene NGS Result
GGAGAGGCGGTTTGCGTATTGGGCGCCAGGGTGGTTTTTCTTTTCACCAGTGAGACGGGCAACAGCTGAT
TGCCCTTCACCGCCTGGCCCTGAGAGAGTTGCAGCAAGCGGTCCACGCTGGTTTGCCCCAGCAGGCGAAA
ATCCTGTTTGATGGTGGTTAACGGCGGGATATAACATGAGCTGTCTTCGGTATCGTCGTATCCCACTACC
GAGATATCCGCACCAACGCGCAGCCCGGACTCGGTAATGGCGCGCATTGCGCCCAGCGCCATCTGATCGT
TGGCAACCAGCATCGCAGTGGGAACGATGCCCTCATTCAGCATTTGCATGGTTTGTTGAAAACCGGACAT
GGCACTCCAGTCGCCTTCCCGTTCCGCTATCGGCTGAATTTGATTGCGAGTGAGATATTTATGCCAGCCA
GCCAGACGCAGACGCGCCGAGACAGAACTTAATGGGCCCGCTAACAGCGCGATTTGCTGGTGACCCAATG
CGACCAGATGCTCCACGCCCAGTCGCGTACCGTCTTCATGGGAGAAAATAATACTGTTGATGGGTGTCTG
GTCAGAGACATCAAGAAATAACGCCGGAACATTAGTGCAGGCAGCTTCCACAGCAATGGCATCCTGGTCA
TCCAGCGGATAGTTAATGATCAGCCCACTGACGCGTTGCGCGAGAAGATTGTGCACCGCCGCTTTACAGG
CTTCGACGCCGCTTCGTTCTACCATCGACACCACCACGCTGGCACCCAGTTGATCGGCGCGAGATTTAAT
CGCCGCGACAATTTGCGACGGCGCGTGCAGGGCCAGACTGGAGGTGGCAACGCCAATCAGCAACGACTGT
TTGCCCGCCAGTTGTTGTGCCACGCGGTTGGGAATGTAATTCAGCTCCGCCATCGCCGCTTCCACTTTTT
CCCGCGTTTTCGCAGAAACGTGGCTGGCCTGGTTCACCACGCGGGAAACGGTCTGATAAGAGACACCGGC
ATACTCTGCGACATCGTATAACGTTACTGGTTTCACATTCACCACCCTGAATTGACTCTCTTCCGGGCGC
TATCATGCCATACCGCGAAAGGTTTTGCGCCATTCGATGGTGTCCGGGATCTCGACGCTCTCCCTTATGC
GACTCCTGCATTAGGAAGCAGCCCAGTAGTAGGTTGAGGCCGTTGAGCACCGCCGCCGCAAGGAATGGTG
CATGCAAGGAGATGGCGCCCAACAGTCCCCCGGCCACGGGGCCTGCCACCATACCCACGCCGAAACAAGC
GCTCATGAGCCCGAAGTGGCGAGCCCGATCTTCCCCATCGGTGATGTCGGCGATATAGGCGCCAGCAACC
GCACCTGTGGCGCCGGTGATGCCGGCCACGATGCGTCCGGCGTAGAGGATCGAGATCTCGATCCCGCGAA
ATTAATACGACTCACTATAGGGGAATTGTGAGCGGATAACAATTCCCCTCTAGAAATAATTTTGTTTAAC
TTTAAGAAGGAGATATACCATGGGGCATCATCATCATCATCACGAATTCATGTCCAAAACCGACTATATC
CTGCGCGCTCTGAGTAAAATCTCCCACAAACGCTGGGAACACTATATTATCAACCGTGTCGTCCATACAC
TGGATGACCCTGATATCGAGTTCGTCTGTCAGCAGTGTATCCGTAAAGAAGGCCATCTGGGCAAAATCTA
TCTGGCGGATCTGCTGTTTCCTCAGCTGAACCTGTATCTGGAAATCGACGCGGCACACCATGATTCTAAC
GATGCTCGTAAAGCCGATGCTGTTCGCCGTCTGGATATTGTTGAAGCCACCGGGTTTCAGGAAGAGCGTA
TTCCGGCGTCTAACATTACCCTGTCCGAGGTGAATAAACTGGTGGATGAGTTTGTCCGCCTGGTGAAAGA
CAAAAAAGAGGAGCTGGAGAACCAGGGACTGTTTTTTCGTTGGGACTATGACGAGCGTTATAGCGCTAAA
AAACACATCAACACCGGTTATATGGCAGTTGGGCCGAATAGCGTATTCCGTTATCACCGTGACGCGCTGC
AATGCTTTGGTTATCGCCGTGAAGGCCATCATCAAAGTGGTGGTTGGGCTCTGCCGGCTGAAGTTGCTCA
GTCAATCGGTCTGACGGGTCGTGTTATGGTCTGGTTTCCTCGCCTGTATGAAGCTGGAGAGTGGAAAAAT
GCCCTGAGTGCCGACGGTAACAAAATCACGGAACAGAGTCTGAATGCTACCCGTAACTATCAAGAAACGT
GGGATTATCGTATTGTCATGGCCCATTCTCGTGACGAGCTGAATCGTACCCTGTATCGCTTTCTGGGCGT
GTTTGCCATCGATGTGGATAAAAGCAGCGACGAAGTGAAAGTGTTTAGCCGTGTGTATTCCCGTGTGAAC
GTGTATCGTAGCCAGAACTGACTCGAGGATCCGGCTGCTAACAAAGCCCGAAAGGAAGCTGAGTTGGCTG
CTGCCACCGCTGAGCAATAACTAGCATAACCCCTTGGGGCCTCTAAACGGGTCTTGAGGGGTTTTTTGCT
GAAAGGAGGAACTATATCCGGATATCCCGCAAGAGGCCCGGCAGTACCGGCATAACCAAGCCTATGCCTA
CAGCATCCAGGGTGACGGTGCCGAGGATGACGATGAGCGCATTGTTAGATTTCATACACGGTGCCTGACT
GCGTTAGCAATTTAACTGTGATAAACTACCGCATTAAAGCTTATCGATGATAAGCTGTCAAACATGAGAA
TTAATTCTTGAAGACGAAAGGGCCTCGTGATACGCCTATTTTTATAGGTTAATGTCATGATAATAATGGT
TTCTTAGACGTCAGGTGGCACTTTTCGGGGAAATGTGCGCGGAACCCCTATTTGTTTATTTTTCTAAATA
CATTCAAATATGTATCCGCTCATGAGACAATAACCCTGATAAATGCTTCAATAATATTGAAAAAGGAAGA
GTATGAGTATTCAACATTTCCGTGTCGCCCTTATTCCCTTTTTTGCGGCATTTTGCCTTCCTGTTTTTGC
TCACCCAGAAACGCTGGTGAAAGTAAAAGATGCTGAAGATCAGTTGGGTGCACGAGTGGGTTACATCGAA
CTGGATCTCAACAGCGGTAAGATCCTTGAGAGTTTTCGCCCCGAAGAACGTTTTCCAATGATGAGCACTT
TTAAAGTTCTGCTATGTGGCGCGGTATTATCCCGTGTTGACGCCGGGCAAGAGCAACTCGGTCGCCGCAT
ACACTATTCTCAGAATGACTTGGTTGAGTACTCACCAGTCACAGAAAAGCATCTTACGGATGGCATGACA
GTAAGAGAATTATGCAGTGCTGCCATAACCATGAGTGATAACACTGCGGCCAACTTACTTCTGACAACGA
TCGGAGGACCGAAGGAGCTAACCGCTTTTTTGCACAACATGGGGGATCATGTAACTCGCCTTGATCGTTG
GGAACCGGAGCTGAATGAAGCCATACCAAACGACGAGCGTGACACCACGATGCCTGCAGCAATGGCAACA
ACGTTGCGCAAACTATTAACTGGCGAACTACTTACTCTAGCTTCCCGGCAACAATTAATAGACTGGATGG
AGGCGGATAAAGTTGCAGGACCACTTCTGCGCTCGGCCCTTCCGGCTGGCTGGTTTATTGCTGATAAATC
TGGAGCCGGTGAGCGTGGGTCTCGCGGTATCATTGCAGCACTGGGGCCAGATGGTAAGCCCTCCCGTATC
GTAGTTATCTACACGACGGGGAGTCAGGCAACTATGGATGAACGAAATAGACAGATCGCTGAGATAGGTG
CCTCACTGATTAAGCATTGGTAACTGTCAGACCAAGTTTACTCATATATACTTTAGATTGATTTAAAACT
TCATTTTTAATTTAAAAGGATCTAGGTGAAGATCCTTTTTGATAATCTCATGACCAAAATCCCTTAACGT
GAGTTTTCGTTCCACTGAGCGTCAGACCCCGTAGAAAAGATCAAAGGATCTTCTTGAGATCCTTTTTTTC
TGCGCGTAATCTGCTGCTTGCAAACAAAAAAACCACCGCTACCAGCGGTGGTTTGTTTGCCGGATCAAGA
GCTACCAACTCTTTTTCCGAAGGTAACTGGCTTCAGCAGAGCGCAGATACCAAATACTGTCCTTCTAGTG
TAGCCGTAGTTAGGCCACCACTTCAAGAACTCTGTAGCACCGCCTACATACCTCGCTCTGCTAATCCTGT
TACCAGTGGCTGCTGCCAGTGGCGATAAGTCGTGTCTTACCGGGTTGGACTCAAGACGATAGTTACCGGA
TAAGGCGCAGCGGTCGGGCTGAACGGGGGGTTCGTGCACACAGCCCAGCTTGGAGCGAACGACCTACACC
GAACTGAGATACCTACAGCGTGAGCTATGAGAAAGCGCCACGCTTCCCGAAGGGAGAAAGGCGGACAGGT
ATCCGGTAAGCGGCAGGGTCGGAACAGGAGAGCGCACGAGGGAGCTTCCAGGGGGAAACGCCTGGTATCT
TTATAGTCCTGTCGGGTTTCGCCACCTCTGACTTGAGCGTCGATTTTTGTGATGCTCGTCAGGGGGGCGG
AGCCTATGGAAAAACGCCAGCAACGCGGCCTTTTTACGGTTCCTGGCCTTTTGCTGGCCTTTTGCTCACA
TGTTCTTTCCTGCGTTATCCCCTGATTCTGTGGATAACCGTATTACCGCCTTTGAGTGAGCTGATACCGC
TCGCCGCAGCCGAACGACCGAGCGCAGCGAGTCAGTGAGCGAGGAAGCGGAAGAGCGCCTGATGCGGTAT
TTTCTCCTTACGCATCTGTGCGGTATTTCACACCGCAATGGTGCACTCTCAGTACAATCTGCTCTGATGC
CGCATAGTTAAGCCAGTATACACTCCGCTATCGCTACGTGACTGGGTCATGGCTGCGCCCCGACACCCGC
CAACACCCGCTGACGCGCCCTGACGGGCTTGTCTGCTCCCGGCATCCGCTTACAGACAAGCTGTGACCGT
CTCCGGGAGCTGCATGTGTCAGAGGTTTTCACCGTCATCACCGAAACGCGCGAGGCAGCTGCGGTAAAGC
TCATCAGCGTGGTCGTGAAGCGATTCACAGATGTCTGCCTGTTCATCCGCGTCCAGCTCGTTGAGTTTCT
CCAGAAGCGTTAATGTCTGGCTTCTGATAAAGCGGGCCATGTTAAGGGCGGTTTTTTCCTGTTTGGTCAC
TGATGCCTCCGTGTAAGGGGGATTTCTGTTCATGGGGGTAATGATACCGATGAAACGAGAGAGGATGCTC
ACGATACGGGTTACTGATGATGAACATGCCCGGTTACTGGAACGTTGTGAGGGTAAACAACTGGCGGTAT
GGATGCGGCGGGACCAGAGAAAAATCACTCAGGGTCAATGCCAGCGCTTCGTTAATACAGATGTAGGTGT
TCCACAGGGTAGCCAGCAGCATCCTGCGATGCAGATCCGGAACATAATGGTGCAGGGCGCTGACTTCCGC
GTTTCCAGACTTTACGAAACACGGAAACCGAAGACCATTCATGTTGTTGCTCAGGTCGCAGACGTTTTGC
AGCAGCAGTCGCTTCACGTTCGCTCGCGTATCGGTGATTCATTCTGCTAACCAGTAAGGCAACCCCGCCA
GCCTAGCCGGGTCCTCAACGACAGGAGCACGATCATGCGCACCCGTGGCCAGGACCCAACGCTGCCCGAG
ATGCGCCGCGTGCGGCTGCTGGAGATGGCGGACGCGATGGATATGTTCTGCCAAGGGTTGGTTTGCGCAT
TCACAGTTCTCCGCAAGAATTGATTGGCTCCAATTCTTGGAGTGGTGAATCCGTTAGCGAGGTGCCGCCG
GCTTCCATTCAGGTCGAGGTGGCCCGGCTCCATGCACCGCGACGCAACGCGGGGAGGCAGACAAGGTATA
GGGCGGCGCCTACAATCCATGCCAACCCGTTCCATGTGCTCGCCGAGGCGGCATAAATCGCCGTGACGAT
CAGCGGTCCAATGATCGAAGTTAGGCTGGTAAGAGCCGCGAGCGATCCTTGAAGCTGTCCCTGATGGTCG
TCATCTACCTGCCTGGACAGCATGGCCTGCAACGCGGGCATCCCGATGCCGCCGGAAGCGAGAAGAATCA
TAATGGGGAAGGCCATCCAGCCTCGCGTCGCGAACGCCAGCAAGACGTAGCCCAGCGCGTCGGCCGCCAT
GCCGGCGATAATGGCCTGCTTCTCGCCGAAACGTTTGGTGGCGGGACCAGTGACGAAGGCTTGAGCGAGG
GCGTGCAAGATTCCGAATACCGCAAGCGACAGGCCGATCATCGTCGCGCTCCAGCGAAAGCGGTCCTCGC
CGAAAATGACCCAGAGCGCTGCCGGCACCTGTCCTACGAGTTGCATGATAAAGAAGACAGTCATAAGTGC
GGCGACGATAGTCATGCCCCGCGCCCACCGGAAGGAGCTGACTGGGTTGAAGGCTCTCAAGGGCATCGGT
CGAGATCCCGGTGCCTAATGAGTGAGCTAACTTACATTAATTGCGTTGCGCTCACTGCCCGCTTTCCAGT
CGGGAAACCTGTCGTGCCAGCTGCATTAATGAATCGGCCAACGCGCGG
